Addgene plasmid #228013: pRS416-CHA1p-TID-FRB-NLS-HA3
Purpose: Expresses TurboID-FRB-NLS fusion from CHA1 promoter; yeast BioID
Depositing lab: Joseph Reese. Depositing organization: Pennsylvania State University. Publication: Characterization of BioID tagging systems in budding yeast and exploring the interactome of the Ccr4-Not complex. Pfannenstein J, Tyryshkin M, Gulden ME, Doud EH, Mosley AL, Reese JC. G3 (Bethesda). 2024 Sep 13:jkae221. doi: 10.1093/g3journal/jkae221. PubMed 39271111.
Backbone
  Vector backbone: pRS416
  Vector type: Yeast Expression
  Selectable markers: URA3
Growth in bacteria
  Bacterial resistance: Ampicillin, 100 μg/mL
  Growth temperature: 37°C
  Growth strain: DH5alpha
  Copy number: High Copy
Gene/Insert
  Gene/Insert name: TurboID-FRB
  Species: Other
  Promoter: CHA1
  Tag / fusion protein: HA tag (C terminal on insert)
  Cloning method: Ligation Independent Cloning
Terms and licenses: Academic/Nonprofit Terms; Industry Terms: Not Available to Industry
How to cite: pRS416-CHA1p-TID-FRB-NLS-HA3 was a gift from Joseph Reese (Addgene plasmid # 228013 ; http://n2t.net/addgene:228013 ; RRID:Addgene_228013)
