[The description below was written by a language model from this plasmid's Addgene catalogue record and pLannotate feature annotations shown in this document.]
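Description:
pRS416-CHA1p-TID-FRB-NLS-HA3 is a yeast expression plasmid built on the pRS416 shuttle backbone for proximity-dependent biotin labelling (BioID) in budding yeast. In E. coli it is propagated through a high-copy ColE1/pUC-type origin and selected with ampicillin via the β-lactamase gene. In Saccharomyces cerevisiae it is maintained through a CEN6/ARS element, which gives stable, centromeric low-copy inheritance, and selected by the URA3 auxotrophic marker, which can also be counterselected with 5-fluoroorotic acid. The backbone also retains pBluescript-derived remnants: an f1 origin, flanking T7 and T3 promoters, lac promoter/operator elements and a lacZα fragment interrupted by the insert.

The payload is a single fusion open reading frame placed between the T7 and T3 promoter sites. It begins with a BirA-derived biotin ligase, annotated as E. coli birA but described in the record as TurboID, an engineered promiscuous variant that releases reactive biotin to label nearby proteins. This is followed by an FRB domain, which the annotation matches to the T2098L mutant form of the FKBP-rapamycin binding domain, and by a C-terminal triple HA epitope tag for detection. The construct name and stated purpose also indicate a nuclear localization signal, which the feature table does not annotate separately. Expression is driven by the yeast CHA1 promoter, also unannotated but presumably lying in the region upstream of the ligase coding sequence. No transcription terminator is annotated. The FRB domain suggests that the nuclear ligase can be recruited by rapamycin-type ligands to an FKBP-tagged partner. The associated publication characterised BioID tagging systems in yeast and explored the Ccr4-Not complex interactome.
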