Features (pLannotate 1.2.2; 21 found; start..end, strand, type, name):
    789..893     -  promoter       AmpR promoter: bla
    930..1433    +  misc_feature   CEN/ARS: S. cerevisiae CEN6 centromere fused to an autonomously replicating sequence
   1501..1536    +  CDS            rop (fragment): Rop protein, which maintains plasmids at low copy number; rop
   1638..1687    +  misc_feature   bom (fragment): basis of mobility region from pBR322
   1695..1910    +  promoter       URA3 promoter: S. cerevisiae URA3
   1911..2714    +  CDS            URA3: orotidine-5'-phosphate decarboxylase, required for uracil biosynthesis; S. cerevisiae URA3; yeast auxotrophic marker, counterselectable with 5-fluoroorotic acid (5-FOA)
   2793..2844    +  misc_feature   bom (fragment): basis of mobility region from pBR322
   2872..3300    -  rep_origin     f1 ori (sequence partly withheld): f1 bacteriophage origin of replication; arrow indicates direction of (+) strand synthesis
   3304..3459    -  CDS            lacZα (fragment): LacZα fragment of β-galactosidase; lacZ fragment
   3467..3485    +  promoter       T7 promoter: promoter for bacteriophage T7 RNA polymerase
   4134..5093    +  CDS            birA: BIRA_ECOLI - Also known as bioR, dhbB. Experimental evidence at protein level: Swiss-Prot protein existence level 1. Acts both as a biotin--[acetyl-CoA-carboxylase] ligase and a biotin-operon repressor. In the presence of ATP, BirA activates biotin to form the BirA-biotinyl-5'-adenylate (BirA-bio-5'-AMP or holoBirA) complex. HoloBirA can either transfer the biotinyl moiety to the biotin carboxyl carrier protein (BCCP) subunit of acetyl-CoA carboxylase, or bind to the biotin operator site and inhibit transcription of the operon. From Escherichia coli (strain K12).
   5118..5396    +  CDS            FRB*: T2098L mutant of FKBP-rapamycin binding domain of human FRAP binds synthetic ligands such as AP21967
   5427..5516    +  CDS            3xHA: three tandem HA epitope tags
   5523..5552    -  misc_feature   MCS (fragment): pBluescript multiple cloning site
   5565..5583    -  promoter       T3 promoter: promoter for bacteriophage T3 RNA polymerase
   5628..5644    -  protein_bind   lac operator: The lac repressor binds to the lac operator to inhibit transcription in E. coli. This inhibition can be relieved by adding lactose or isopropyl-β-D-thiogalactopyranoside (IPTG). lac repressor encoded by lacI
   5652..5682    -  promoter       lac promoter: promoter for the E. coli lac operon
   5697..5718    -  protein_bind   CAP binding site: CAP binding activates transcription in the presence of cAMP. E. coli catabolite activator protein
   5731..5823    -  CDS            lacI (fragment): lac repressor; lacI; The lac repressor binds to the lac operator to inhibit transcription in E. coli. This inhibition can be relieved by adding lactose or isopropyl-β-D-thiogalactopyranoside (IPTG).
   6006..6594    -  rep_origin     ori: high-copy-number ColE1/pMB1/pBR322/pUC origin of replication
   6765..788     -  CDS            AmpR (across the origin): β-lactamase; bla; confers resistance to ampicillin, carbenicillin, and related antibiotics
>Addgene plasmid #228013 | pRS416-CHA1p-TID-FRB-NLS-HA3 | addgene full sequence | sequence record 453545 | Addgene NGS Result
CCCGTCGTGTAGATAACTACGATACGGGAGGGCTTACCATCTGGCCCCAGTGCTGCAATGATACCGCGAG
ACCCACGCTCACCGGCTCCAGATTTATCAGCAATAAACCAGCCAGCCGGAAGGGCCGAGCGCAGAAGTGG
TCCTGCAACTTTATCCGCCTCCATCCAGTCTATTAATTGTTGCCGGGAAGCTAGAGTAAGTAGTTCGCCA
GTTAATAGTTTGCGCAACGTTGTTGCCATTGCTACAGGCATCGTGGTGTCACGCTCGTCGTTTGGTATGG
CTTCATTCAGCTCCGGTTCCCAACGATCAAGGCGAGTTACATGATCCCCCATGTTGTGCAAAAAAGCGGT
TAGCTCCTTCGGTCCTCCGATCGTTGTCAGAAGTAAGTTGGCCGCAGTGTTATCACTCATGGTTATGGCA
GCACTGCATAATTCTCTTACTGTCATGCCATCCGTAAGATGCTTTTCTGTGACTGGTGAGTACTCAACCA
AGTCATTCTGAGAATAGTGTATGCGGCGACCGAGTTGCTCTTGCCCGGCGTCAATACGGGATAATACCGC
GCCACATAGCAGAACTTTAAAAGTGCTCATCATTGGAAAACGTTCTTCGGGGCGAAAACTCTCAAGGATC
TTACCGCTGTTGAGATCCAGTTCGATGTAACCCACTCGTGCACCCAACTGATCTTCAGCATCTTTTACTT
TCACCAGCGTTTCTGGGTGAGCAAAAACAGGAAGGCAAAATGCCGCAAAAAAGGGAATAAGGGCGACACG
GAAATGTTGAATACTCATACTCTTCCTTTTTCAATATTATTGAAGCATTTATCAGGGTTATTGTCTCATG
AGCGGATACATATTTGAATGTATTTAGAAAAATAAACAAATAGGGGTTCCGCGCACATTTCCCCGAAAAG
TGCCACCTGGGTCCTTTTCATCACGTGCTATAAAAATAATTATAATTTAAATTTTTTAATATAAATATAT
AAATTAAAAATAGAAAGTAAAAAAAGAAATTAAAGAAAAAATAGTTTTTGTTTTCCGAAGATGTAAAAGA
CTCTAGGGGGATCGCCAACAAATACTACCTTTTATCTTGCTCTTCCTGCTCTCAGGTATTAATGCCGAAT
TGTTTCATCTTGTCTGTGTAGAAGACCACACACGAAAATCCTGTGATTTTACATTTTACTTATCGTTAAT
CGAATGTATATCTATTTAATCTGCTTTTCTTGTCTAATAAATATATATGTAAAGTACGCTTTTTGTTGAA
ATTTTTTAAACCTTTGTTTATTTTTTTTTCTTCATTCCGTAACTCTTCTACCTTCTTTATTTACTTTCTA
AAATCCAAATACAAAACATAAAAATAAATAAACACAGAGTAAATTCCCAAATTATTCCATCATTAAAAGA
TACGAGGCGCGTGTAAGTTACAGGCAAGCGATCCGTCTAAGAAACCATTATTATCATGACATTAACCTAT
AAAAATAGGCGTATCACGAGGCCCTTTCGTCTCGCGCGTTTCGGTGATGACGGTGAAAACCTCTGACACA
TGCAGCTCCCGGAGACGGTCACAGCTTGTCTGTAAGCGGATGCCGGGAGCAGACAAGCCCGTCAGGGCGC
GTCAGCGGGTGTTGGCGGGTGTCGGGGCTGGCTTAACTATGCGGCATCAGAGCAGATTGTACTGAGAGTG
CACCATACCACCTTTTCAATTCATCATTTTTTTTTTATTCTTTTTTTTGATTTCGGTTTCCTTGAAATTT
TTTTGATTCGGTAATCTCCGAACAGAAGGAAGAACGAAGGAAGGAGCACAGACTTAGATTGGTATATATA
CGCATATGTAGTGTTGAAGAAACATGAAATTGCCCAGTATTCTTAACCCAACTGCACAGAACAAAAACCT
GCAGGAAACGAAGATAAATCATGTCGAAAGCTACATATAAGGAACGTGCTGCTACTCATCCTAGTCCTGT
TGCTGCCAAGCTATTTAATATCATGCACGAAAAGCAAACAAACTTGTGTGCTTCATTGGATGTTCGTACC
ACCAAGGAATTACTGGAGTTAGTTGAAGCATTAGGTCCCAAAATTTGTTTACTAAAAACACATGTGGATA
TCTTGACTGATTTTTCCATGGAGGGCACAGTTAAGCCGCTAAAGGCATTATCCGCCAAGTACAATTTTTT
ACTCTTCGAAGACAGAAAATTTGCTGACATTGGTAATACAGTCAAATTGCAGTACTCTGCGGGTGTATAC
AGAATAGCAGAATGGGCAGACATTACGAATGCACACGGTGTGGTGGGCCCAGGTATTGTTAGCGGTTTGA
AGCAGGCGGCAGAAGAAGTAACAAAGGAACCTAGAGGCCTTTTGATGTTAGCAGAATTGTCATGCAAGGG
CTCCCTATCTACTGGAGAATATACTAAGGGTACTGTTGACATTGCGAAGAGCGACAAAGATTTTGTTATC
GGCTTTATTGCTCAAAGAGACATGGGTGGAAGAGATGAAGGTTACGATTGGTTGATTATGACACCCGGTG
TGGGTTTAGATGACAAGGGAGACGCATTGGGTCAACAGTATAGAACCGTGGATGATGTGGTCTCTACAGG
ATCTGACATTATTATTGTTGGAAGAGGACTATTTGCAAAGGGAAGGGATGCTAAGGTAGAGGGTGAACGT
TACAGAAAAGCAGGCTGGGAAGCATATTTGAGAAGATGCGGCCAGCAAAACTAAAAAACTGTATTATAAG
TAAATGCATGTATACTAAACTCACAAATTAGAGCTTCAATTTAATTATATCAGTTATTACCCTATGCGGT
GTGAAATACCGCACAGATGCGTAAGGAGAAAATACCGCATCAGGAAATTGTAAGCGTTAATATTTTGTTA
AAATTCGCGTTAAATTTTTGTTAAATCAGCTCATTTTTTAACCAATAGGCCGAAATCGGCAAAATCCCTT
ATAAATCAAAAGAATAGACCGAGATAGGGT
[37 nt withheld, positions 2971-3007]
AAAGAACGTGGACTCCAACGTCAAAGG
[49 nt withheld, positions 3035-3083]
T
[91 nt withheld, positions 3085-3175]
G
[124 nt withheld, positions 3177-3300]
CCATTCGCCATTCAGGCTGCGCAACTGTTGGGAAGGGCGATCGGTGCGGGCCTCTTCGCTATTACGCCAG
CTGGCGAAAGGGGGATGTGCTGCAAGGCGATTAAGTTGGGTAACGCCAGGGTTTTCCCAGTCACGACGTT
GTAAAACGACGGCCAGTGAGCGCGCGTAATACGACTCACTATAGGGCGAATTGGGTACCACATACAAAGA
GTTCAGTTGAGACATATACTGGTTGTACTGTTGGGATAACTTATCCAATGACTCTTGATCTGTTGTCTGG
CATATTGATGATCTCTGCTGACGTTGTATCCACAGATCTAATTGCAAGATAGCCTCTTGCGACCTTATTA
AAAGCCTCTCCGTGATATCCTCTAGGGCTTGGGTTGCCATTAATCGATGTGTCCTTGTTTCCTTATGCGA
GCTGTTTCTTATCTATCTTATGGTCCCATTCTTTACTGCACTGTTTACATTTTGATCAATTGCGAAATGT
TCCTACTATTTTTCTTTTTCTCTTTTCGCGAGTACTAATCACCGCGAACGGAAACTAATGAGTCCTCTGC
GCGGAGACATGATTCCGCATGGGCGGCTCCTGTTAAGCCCCAGCGGAAATGTAATTCCACTGAGTGTCAT
TAAATAGTGCCAAAGCTTTATCAAATTGTTTGCGATGAGATAAGATAAAAGGGACAATATGAGGAGGAAC
ACAGGTATATAAATATCGCCAAATAAAAGGAAAATGTTTATACAGTTTTCTCTTTTTTAAGTGCTGGATA
GACAAGAGACAGGAAAATTAACCAGCGAAGCTTAAAATGGCAAGAGATCCGCCTGTGGCCACGATGAAAG
ATAACACGGTTCCCTTAAAATTGATAGCCCTTCTTGCCAATGGTGAGTTTCATTCCGGGGAACAACTTGG
CGAAACTCTGGGAATGAGCAGGGCAGCGATTAACAAGCATATCCAAACCTTGAGAGACTGGGGAGTAGAT
GTGTTCACCGTGCCTGGTAAAGGTTATTCTTTGCCGGAACCTATCCCTCTATTAAATGCGAAACAGATAC
TAGGACAACTGGACGGTGGTAGTGTTGCCGTATTGCCGGTTGTTGACTCAACCAATCAATACTTGCTGGA
CAGAATTGGCGAACTTAAAAGCGGTGATGCGTGTATTGCAGAATATCAGCAAGCAGGGAGAGGCTCAAGA
GGTAGGAAATGGTTTTCACCTTTTGGCGCCAATCTTTACTTAAGTATGTTCTGGCGTTTGAAGAGAGGGC
CCGCGGCTATTGGTTTAGGTCCCGTTATCGGGATAGTTATGGCTGAAGCGCTACGTAAACTTGGGGCCGA
CAAGGTCAGAGTGAAGTGGCCTAATGATCTATACTTGCAAGATAGAAAGCTAGCGGGTATCCTGGTGGAG
CTAGCGGGAATCACAGGGGACGCTGCCCAAATAGTAATCGGTGCTGGTATAAATGTCGCAATGCGTAGAG
TCGAGGAATCAGTGGTGAACCAGGGCTGGATCACGTTGCAAGAGGCGGGCATAAACCTGGACCGTAACAC
CCTTGCAGCGACCCTAATAAGAGAACTACGTGCTGCATTGGAGCTTTTTGAGCAGGAGGGCCTGGCTCCG
TACCTACCCAGGTGGGAGAAATTAGACAATTTCATAAACCGTCCAGTCAAACTAATAATTGGAGATAAGG
AGATTTTCGGTATTTCTCGTGGGATAGACAAGCAGGGAGCGTTGTTATTAGAACAGGATGGTGTCATTAA
ACCTTGGATGGGCGGTGAAATTAGTCTTCGTAGTGCCGAAAAGGCTAGCGGTTCTGGTGGTGCTAGCATC
CTCTGGCATGAGATGTGGCATGAAGGCCTGGAAGAGGCATCTCGTTTGTACTTTGGGGAAAGGAACGTGA
AAGGCATGTTTGAGGTGCTGGAGCCCTTGCATGCTATGATGGAACGGGGCCCCCAGACTCTGAAGGAAAC
ATCCTTTAATCAGGCCTATGGTCGAGATTTAATGGAGGCCCAAGAGTGGTGCAGGAAGTACATGAAATCA
GGGAATGTCAAGGACCTCCTCCAAGCCTGGGACCTCTATTATCATGTGTTCCGACGAATCTCAAAGCTCG
AGCCACCAAAAAAGAAAAGAAAAGTTTACCCATACGATGTTCCTGACTATGCGGGCTATCCGTATGACGT
CCCGGACTATGCAGGATCTTATCCATATGACGTTCCAGATTACGCTGCTTGATCTAGAGCGGCCGCCACC
GCGGTGGAGCTCCAGCTTTTGTTCCCTTTAGTGAGGGTTAATTGCGCGCTTGGCGTAATCATGGTCATAG
CTGTTTCCTGTGTGAAATTGTTATCCGCTCACAATTCCACACAACATACGAGCCGGAAGCATAAAGTGTA
AAGCCTGGGGTGCCTAATGAGTGAGCTAACTCACATTAATTGCGTTGCGCTCACTGCCCGCTTTCCAGTC
GGGAAACCTGTCGTGCCAGCTGCATTAATGAATCGGCCAACGCGCGGGGAGAGGCGGTTTGCGTATTGGG
CGCTCTTCCGCTTCCTCGCTCACTGACTCGCTGCGCTCGGTCGTTCGGCTGCGGCGAGCGGTATCAGCTC
ACTCAAAGGCGGTAATACGGTTATCCACAGAATCAGGGGATAACGCAGGAAAGAACATGTGAGCAAAAGG
CCAGCAAAAGGCCAGGAACCGTAAAAAGGCCGCGTTGCTGGCGTTTTTCCATAGGCTCCGCCCCCCTGAC
GAGCATCACAAAAATCGACGCTCAAGTCAGAGGTGGCGAAACCCGACAGGACTATAAAGATACCAGGCGT
TTCCCCCTGGAAGCTCCCTCGTGCGCTCTCCTGTTCCGACCCTGCCGCTTACCGGATACCTGTCCGCCTT
TCTCCCTTCGGGAAGCGTGGCGCTTTCTCATAGCTCACGCTGTAGGTATCTCAGTTCGGTGTAGGTCGTT
CGCTCCAAGCTGGGCTGTGTGCACGAACCCCCCGTTCAGCCCGACCGCTGCGCCTTATCCGGTAACTATC
GTCTTGAGTCCAACCCGGTAAGACACGACTTATCGCCACTGGCAGCAGCCACTGGTAACAGGATTAGCAG
AGCGAGGTATGTAGGCGGTGCTACAGAGTTCTTGAAGTGGTGGCCTAACTACGGCTACACTAGAAGAACA
GTATTTGGTATCTGCGCTCTGCTGAAGCCAGTTACCTTCGGAAAAAGAGTTGGTAGCTCTTGATCCGGCA
AACAAACCACCGCTGGTAGCGGTGGTTTTTTTGTTTGCAAGCAGCAGATTACGCGCAGAAAAAAAGGATC
TCAAGAAGATCCTTTGATCTTTTCTACGGGGTCTGACGCTCAGTGGAACGAAAACTCACGTTAAGGGATT
TTGGTCATGAGATTATCAAAAAGGATCTTCACCTAGATCCTTTTAAATTAAAAATGAAGTTTTAAATCAA
TCTAAAGTATATATGAGTAAACTTGGTCTGACAGTTACCAATGCTTAATCAGTGAGGCACCTATCTCAGC
GATCTGTCTATTTCGTTCATCCATAGTTGCCTGACTC
